>Addgene plasmid #142769 | TFORF1258 | addgene full sequence | sequence record 395838 | Addgene NGS Result
TTAATGTAGTCTTATGCAATACTCTTGTAGTCTTGCAACATGGTAACGATGAGTTAGCAACATGCCTTAC
AAGGAGAGAAAAAGCACCGTGCATGCCGATTGGTGGAAGTAAGGTGGTACGATCGTGCCTTATTAGGAAG
GCAACAGACGGGTCTGACATGGATTGGACGAACCACTGAATTGCCGCATTGCAGAGATATTGTATTTAAG
TGCCTAGCTCGATACATAAACGGGTCTCTCTGGTTAGACCAGATCTGAGCCTGGGAGCTCTCTGGCTAAC
TAGGGAACCCACTGCTTAAGCCTCAATAAAGCTTGCCTTGAGTGCTTCAAGTAGTGTGTGCCCGTCTGTT
GTGTGACTCTGGTAACTAGAGATCCCTCAGACCCTTTTAGTCAGTGTGGAAAATCTCTAGCAGTGGCGCC
CGAACAGGGACTTGAAAGCGAAAGGGAAACCAGAGGAGCTCTCTCGACGCAGGACTCGGCTTGCTGAAGC
GCGCACGGCAAGAGGCGAGGGGCGGCGACTGGTGAGTACGCCAAAAATTTTGACTAGCGGAGGCTAGAAG
GAGAGAGATGGGTGCGAGAGCGTCAGTATTAAGCGGGGGAGAATTAGATCGCGATGGGAAAAAATTCGGT
TAAGGCCAGGGGGAAAGAAAAAATATAAATTAAAACATATAGTATGGGCAAGCAGGGAGCTAGAACGATT
CGCAGTTAATCCTGGCCTGTTAGAAACATCAGAAGGCTGTAGACAAATACTGGGACAGCTACAACCATCC
CTTCAGACAGGATCAGAAGAACTTAGATCATTATATAATACAGTAGCAACCCTCTATTGTGTGCATCAAA
GGATAGAGATAAAAGACACCAAGGAAGCTTTAGACAAGATAGAGGAAGAGCAAAACAAAAGTAAGACCAC
CGCACAGCAAGCGGCCGCTGATCTTCAGACCTGGAGGAGGAGATATGAGGGACAATTGGAGAAGTGAATT
ATATAAATATAAAGTAGTAAAAATTGAACCATTAGGAGTAGCACCCACCAAGGCAAAGAGAAGAGTGGTG
CAGAGAGAAAAAAGAGCAGTGGGAATAGGAGCTTTGTTCCTTGGGTTCTTGGGAGCAGCAGGAAGCACTA
TGGGCGCAGCGTCAATGACGCTGACGGTACAGGCCAGACAATTATTGTCTGGTATAGTGCAGCAGCAGAA
CAATTTGCTGAGGGCTATTGAGGCGCAACAGCATCTGTTGCAACTCACAGTCTGGGGCATCAAGCAGCTC
CAGGCAAGAATCCTGGCTGTGGAAAGATACCTAAAGGATCAACAGCTCCTGGGGATTTGGGGTTGCTCTG
GAAAACTCATTTGCACCACTGCTGTGCCTTGGAATGCTAGTTGGAGTAATAAATCTCTGGAACAGATTTG
GAATCACACGACCTGGATGGAGTGGGACAGAGAAATTAACAATTACACAAGCTTAATACACTCCTTAATT
GAAGAATCGCAAAACCAGCAAGAAAAGAATGAACAAGAATTATTGGAATTAGATAAATGGGCAAGTTTGT
GGAATTGGTTTAACATAACAAATTGGCTGTGGTATATAAAATTATTCATAATGATAGTAGGAGGCTTGGT
AGGTTTAAGAATAGTTTTTGCTGTACTTTCTATAGTGAATAGAGTTAGGCAGGGATATTCACCATTATCG
TTTCAGACCCACCTCCCAACCCCGAGGGGACCCATGCATTGCATCTCAATTAGTCAGCAACCAGGTGTGG
AAAGTCCCCAGGCTCCCCAGCAGGCAGAAGTATGCAAAGCATGCGTCTCAATTAGTCAGCAACCATAGTC
CCGCCCCTAACTCCGCCCATCCCGCCCCTAACTCCGCCCAGTTCCGCCCATTCTCCGCCCCATGGCTGAC
TAATTTTTTTTATTTATGCAGAGGCCGAGGCCGCCTCGGCCTCTGAGCTATTCCAGAAGTAGTGAGGAGG
CTTTTTTGGAGGCCTAGGCTTTTGCAAAAAGCTTTCTAGAGGTACCACCGGAGCTTACCATGACCGAGTA
CAAGCCCACGGTGCGCCTCGCCACCCGCGACGACGTCCCCAGGGCCGTACGCACCCTCGCCGCCGCGTTC
GCCGACTACCCCGCCACGCGCCACACCGTCGATCCGGACCGCCACATCGAGCGGGTCACCGAGCTGCAAG
AACTCTTCCTCACGCGCGTCGGGCTCGACATCGGCAAGGTGTGGGTCGCGGACGACGGCGCCGCCGTGGC
GGTCTGGACCACGCCGGAGAGCGTCGAAGCGGGGGCGGTGTTCGCCGAGATCGGCCCGCGCATGGCCGAG
TTGAGCGGTTCCCGGCTGGCCGCGCAGCAACAGATGGAAGGCCTCCTGGCGCCGCACCGGCCCAAGGAGC
CCGCGTGGTTCCTGGCCACCGTCGGCGTCTCGCCCGACCACCAGGGCAAGGGTCTGGGCAGCGCCGTCGT
GCTCCCCGGAGTGGAGGCGGCCGAGCGCGCCGGGGTGCCCGCCTTCCTGGAGACCTCCGCGCCCCGCAAC
CTCCCCTTCTACGAGCGGCTCGGCTTCACCGTCACCGCCGACGTCGAGGTGCCCGAAGGACCGCGCACCT
GGTGCATGACCCGCAAGCCCGGTGCCAGTTAACGAATTCTAGATCTTGAGACAAATGGCAGTATTCATCC
ACAATTTTAAAAGAAAAGGGGGGATTGGGGGGTACAGTGCAGGGGAAAGAATAGTAGACATAATAGCAAC
AGACATACAAACTAAAGAATTACAAAAACAAATTACAAAAATTCAAAATTTTCGGGTTTATTACAGGGAC
AGCAGAGATCCACTTTGGCGCCGGCTCGAGGCCTGCAGGTGCAAAGATGGATAAAGTTTTAAACAGAGAG
GAATCTTTGCAGCTAATGGACCTTCTAGGTCTTGAAAGGAGTGGGAATTGGCTCCGGTGCCCGTCAGTGG
GCAGAGCGCACATCGCCCACAGTCCCCGAGAAGTTGGGGGGAGGGGTCGGCAATTGAACCGGTGCCTAGA
GAAGGTGGCGCGGGGTAAACTGGGAAAGTGATGTCGTGTACTGGCTCCGCCTTTTTCCCGAGGGTGGGGG
AGAACCGTATATAAGTGCAGTAGTCGCCGTGAACGTTCTTTTTCGCAACGGGTTTGCCGCCAGAACACAG
GTAAGTGCCGTGTGTGGTTCCCGCGGGCCTGGCCTCTTTACGGGTTATGGCCCTTGCGTGCCTTGAATTA
CTTCCACCTGGCTGCAGTACGTGATTCTTGATCCCGAGCTTCGGGTTGGAAGTGGGTGGGAGAGTTCGAG
GCCTTGCGCTTAAGGAGCCCCTTCGCCTCGTGCTTGAGTTGAGGCCTGGCCTGGGCGCTGGGGCCGCCGC
GTGCGAATCTGGTGGCACCTTCGCGCCTGTCTCGCTGCTTTCGATAAGTCTCTAGCCATTTAAAATTTTT
GATGACCTGCTGCGACGCTTTTTTTCTGGCAAGATAGTCTTGTAAATGCGGGCCAAGATCTGCACACTGG
TATTTCGGTTTTTGGGGCCGCGGGCGGCGACGGGGCCCGTGCGTCCCAGCGCACATGTTCGGCGAGGCGG
GGCCTGCGAGCGCGGCCACCGAGAATCGGACGGGGGTAGTCTCAAGCTGGCCGGCCTGCTCTGGTGCCTG
GCCTCGCGCCGCCGTGTATCGCCCCGCCCTGGGCGGCAAGGCTGGCCCGGTCGGCACCAGTTGCGTGAGC
GGAAAGATGGCCGCTTCCCGGCCCTGCTGCAGGGAGCTCAAAATGGAGGACGCGGCGCTCGGGAGAGCGG
GCGGGTGAGTCACCCACACAAAGGAAAAGGGCCTTTCCGTCCTCAGCCGTCGCTTCATGTGACTCCACGG
AGTACCGGGCGCCGTCCAGGCACCTCGATTAGTTCTCGAGCTTTTGGAGTACGTCGTCTTTAGGTTGGGG
GGAGGGGTTTTATGCGATGGAGTTTCCCCACACTGAGTGGGTGGAGACTGAAGTTAGGCCAGCTTGGCAC
TTGATGTAATTCTCCTTGGAATTTGCCCTTTTTGAGTTTGGATCTTGGTTCATTCTCAAGCCTCAGACAG
TGGTTCAAAGTTTTTTTCTTCCATTTCAGGTGTCGTGAGGCTAGCACCGCCACCATGGATGATTTGATGC
TGTCCCCGGACGATATTGAACAATGGTTCACTGAAGACCCAGGTCCAGATGAAGCTCCCAGAATGCCAGA
GGCTGCTCCCCCCGTGGCCCCTGCACCAGCAGCTCCTACACCGGCGGCCCCTGCACCAGCCCCCTCCTGG
CCCCTGTCATCTTCTGTCCCTTCCCAGAAAACCTACCAGGGCAGCTACGGTTTCCGTCTGGGCTTCTTGC
ATTCTGGGACAGCCAAGTCTGTGACTTGCACGTACTCCCCTGCCCTCAACAAGATGTTTTGCCAACTGGC
CAAGACCTGCCCTGTGCAGCTGTGGGTTGATTCCACACCCCCGCCCGGCACCCGCGTCCGCGCCATGGCC
ATCTACAAGCAGTCACAGCACATGACGGAGGTTGTGAGGCGCTGCCCCCACCATGAGCGCTGCTCAGATA
GCGATGGTCTGGCCCCTCCTCAGCATCTTATCCGAGTGGAAGGAAATTTGCGTGTGGAGTATTTGGATGA
CAGAAACACTTTTCGACATAGTGTGGTGGTGCCCTATGAGCCGCCTGAGGTTGGCTCTGACTGTACCACC
ATCCACTACAACTACATGTGTAACAGTTCCTGCATGGGCGGCATGAACCGGAGGCCCATCCTCACCATCA
TCACACTGGAAGACTCCAGTGGTAATCTACTGGGACGGAACAGCTTTGAGGTGCGTGTTTGTGCCTGTCC
TGGGAGAGACCGGCGCACAGAGGAAGAGAATCTCCGCAAGAAAGGGGAGCCTCACCACGAGCTGCCCCCA
GGGAGCACTAAGCGAGCACTGCCCAACAACACCAGCTCCTCTCCCCAGCCAAAGAAGAAACCACTGGATG
GAGAATATTTCACCCTTCAGATGCTACTTGACTTACGATGGTGTTACTTCCTGATAAACTCGTCGTAGTA
ATGAACTAGTCCGTAACTTGAAAGTATTTCGATTTCTTGGCTTTATATATCTTGTGGAAAGGACGATTAT
CCGGAGGAGGATGATCGCAAACGCGTTAAGTCGACAATCAACCTCTGGATTACAAAATTTGTGAAAGATT
GACTGGTATTCTTAACTATGTTGCTCCTTTTACGCTATGTGGATACGCTGCTTTAATGCCTTTGTATCAT
GCTATTGCTTCCCGTATGGCTTTCATTTTCTCCTCCTTGTATAAATCCTGGTTGCTGTCTCTTTATGAGG
AGTTGTGGCCCGTTGTCAGGCAACGTGGCGTGGTGTGCACTGTGTTTGCTGACGCAACCCCCACTGGTTG
GGGCATTGCCACCACCTGTCAGCTCCTTTCCGGGACTTTCGCTTTCCCCCTCCCTATTGCCACGGCGGAA
CTCATCGCCGCCTGCCTTGCCCGCTGCTGGACAGGGGCTCGGCTGTTGGGCACTGACAATTCCGTGGTGT
TGTCGGGGAAATCATCGTCCTTTCCTTGGCTGCTCGCCTGTGTTGCCACCTGGATTCTGCGCGGGACGTC
CTTCTGCTACGTCCCTTCGGCCCTCAATCCAGCGGACCTTCCTTCCCGCGGCCTGCTGCCGGCTCTGCGG
CCTCTTCCGCGTCTTCGCCTTCGCCCTCAGACGAGTCGGATCTCCCTTTGGGCCGCCTCCCCGCGTCGAC
TTTAAGACCAATGACTTACAAGGCAGCTGTAGATCTTAGCCACTTTTTAAAAGAAAAGGGGGGACTGGAA
GGGCTAATTCACTCCCAACGAAGACAAGATCTGCTTTTTGCTTGTACTGGGTCTCTCTGGTTAGACCAGA
TCTGAGCCTGGGAGCTCTCTGGCTAACTAGGGAACCCACTGCTTAAGCCTCAATAAAGCTTGCCTTGAGT
GCTTCAAGTAGTGTGTGCCCGTCTGTTGTGTGACTCTGGTAACTAGAGATCCCTCAGACCCTTTTAGTCA
GTGTGGAAAATCTCTAGCAGTACGTATAGTAGTTCATGTCATCTTATTATTCAGTATTTATAACTTGCAA
AGAAATGAATATCAGAGAGTGAGAGGAACTTGTTTATTGCAGCTTATAATGGTTACAAATAAAGCAATAG
CATCACAAATTTCACAAATAAAGCATTTTTTTCACTGCATTCTAGTTGTGGTTTGTCCAAACTCATCAAT
GTATCTTATCATGTCTGGCTCTAGCTATCCCGCCCCTAACTCCGCCCATCCCGCCCCTAACTCCGCCCAG
TTCCGCCCATTCTCCGCCCCATGGCTGACTAATTTTTTTTATTTATGCAGAGGCCGAGGCCGCCTCGGCC
TCTGAGCTATTCCAGAAGTAGTGAGGAGGCTTTTTTGGAGGCCTAGGGACGTACCCAATTCGCCCTATAG
TGAGTCGTATTACGCGCGCTCACTGGCCGTCGTTTTACAACGTCGTGACTGGGAAAACCCTGGCGTTACC
CAACTTAATCGCCTTGCAGCACATCCCCCTTTCGCCAGCTGGCGTAATAGCGAAGAGGCCCGCACCGATC
GCCCTTCCCAACAGTTGCGCAGCCTGAATGGCGAATGGG
[124 nt withheld, positions 6620-6743]
C
[91 nt withheld, positions 6745-6835]
A
[49 nt withheld, positions 6837-6885]
CCTTTGACGTTGGAGTCCACGTTCTTT
[37 nt withheld, positions 6913-6949]
ACCCTATCTCGGTCTATTCTTTTGATTTATAAGGGATTTTGCCGATTTCGGCCTATTGGTTAAAAAATGA
GCTGATTTAACAAAAATTTAACGCGAATTTTAACAAAATATTAACGCTTACAATTTAGGTGGCACTTTTC
GGGGAAATGTGCGCGGAACCCCTATTTGTTTATTTTTCTAAATACATTCAAATATGTATCCGCTCATGAG
ACAATAACCCTGATAAATGCTTCAATAATATTGAAAAAGGAAGAGTATGAGTATTCAACATTTCCGTGTC
GCCCTTATTCCCTTTTTTGCGGCATTTTGCCTTCCTGTTTTTGCTCACCCAGAAACGCTGGTGAAAGTAA
AAGATGCTGAAGATCAGTTGGGTGCACGAGTGGGTTACATCGAACTGGATCTCAACAGCGGTAAGATCCT
TGAGAGTTTTCGCCCCGAAGAACGTTTTCCAATGATGAGCACTTTTAAAGTTCTGCTATGTGGCGCGGTA
TTATCCCGTATTGACGCCGGGCAAGAGCAACTCGGTCGCCGCATACACTATTCTCAGAATGACTTGGTTG
AGTACTCACCAGTCACAGAAAAGCATCTTACGGATGGCATGACAGTAAGAGAATTATGCAGTGCTGCCAT
AACCATGAGTGATAACACTGCGGCCAACTTACTTCTGACAACGATCGGAGGACCGAAGGAGCTAACCGCT
TTTTTGCACAACATGGGGGATCATGTAACTCGCCTTGATCGTTGGGAACCGGAGCTGAATGAAGCCATAC
CAAACGACGAGCGTGACACCACGATGCCTGTAGCAATGGCAACAACGTTGCGCAAACTATTAACTGGCGA
ACTACTTACTCTAGCTTCCCGGCAACAATTAATAGACTGGATGGAGGCGGATAAAGTTGCAGGACCACTT
CTGCGCTCGGCCCTTCCGGCTGGCTGGTTTATTGCTGATAAATCTGGAGCCGGTGAGCGTGGGTCTCGCG
GTATCATTGCAGCACTGGGGCCAGATGGTAAGCCCTCCCGTATCGTAGTTATCTACACGACGGGGAGTCA
GGCAACTATGGATGAACGAAATAGACAGATCGCTGAGATAGGTGCCTCACTGATTAAGCATTGGTAACTG
TCAGACCAAGTTTACTCATATATACTTTAGATTGATTTAAAACTTCATTTTTAATTTAAAAGGATCTAGG
TGAAGATCCTTTTTGATAATCTCATGACCAAAATCCCTTAACGTGAGTTTTCGTTCCACTGAGCGTCAGA
CCCCGTAGAAAAGATCAAAGGATCTTCTTGAGATCCTTTTTTTCTGCGCGTAATCTGCTGCTTGCAAACA
AAAAAACCACCGCTACCAGCGGTGGTTTGTTTGCCGGATCAAGAGCTACCAACTCTTTTTCCGAAGGTAA
CTGGCTTCAGCAGAGCGCAGATACCAAATACTGTTCTTCTAGTGTAGCCGTAGTTAGGCCACCACTTCAA
GAACTCTGTAGCACCGCCTACATACCTCGCTCTGCTAATCCTGTTACCAGTGGCTGCTGCCAGTGGCGAT
AAGTCGTGTCTTACCGGGTTGGACTCAAGACGATAGTTACCGGATAAGGCGCAGCGGTCGGGCTGAACGG
GGGGTTCGTGCACACAGCCCAGCTTGGAGCGAACGACCTACACCGAACTGAGATACCTACAGCGTGAGCT
ATGAGAAAGCGCCACGCTTCCCGAAGGGAGAAAGGCGGACAGGTATCCGGTAAGCGGCAGGGTCGGAACA
GGAGAGCGCACGAGGGAGCTTCCAGGGGGAAACGCCTGGTATCTTTATAGTCCTGTCGGGTTTCGCCACC
TCTGACTTGAGCGTCGATTTTTGTGATGCTCGTCAGGGGGGCGGAGCCTATGGAAAAACGCCAGCAACGC
GGCCTTTTTACGGTTCCTGGCCTTTTGCTGGCCTTTTGCTCACATGTTCTTTCCTGCGTTATCCCCTGAT
TCTGTGGATAACCGTATTACCGCCTTTGAGTGAGCTGATACCGCTCGCCGCAGCCGAACGACCGAGCGCA
GCGAGTCAGTGAGCGAGGAAGCGGAAGAGCGCCCAATACGCAAACCGCCTCTCCCCGCGCGTTGGCCGAT
TCATTAATGCAGCTGGCACGACAGGTTTCCCGACTGGAAAGCGGGCAGTGAGCGCAACGCAATTAATGTG
AGTTAGCTCACTCATTAGGCACCCCAGGCTTTACACTTTATGCTTCCGGCTCGTATGTTGTGTGGAATTG
TGAGCGGATAACAATTTCACACAGGAAACAGCTATGACCATGATTACGCCAAGCGCGCAATTAACCCTCA
CTAAAGGGAACAAAAGCTGGAGCTGCAAGC
Features (pLannotate 1.2.2; 31 found; start..end, strand, type, name):
      5..231     +  promoter       RSV promoter: Rous sarcoma virus enhancer/promoter
    232..412     +  LTR            5' LTR (truncated): truncated 5' long terminal repeat (LTR) from HIV-1
    459..584     +  misc_feature   HIV-1 Ψ: packaging signal of human immunodeficiency virus type 1
    568..931     +  CDS            HIV-1 gag (fragment): gag protein from human immunodeficiency virus 1; gag
   1077..1310    +  misc_feature   RRE: The Rev response element (RRE) of HIV-1 allows for Rev-dependent mRNA export from the nucleus to the cytoplasm.
   1687..1713    +  CDS            Rev (fragment): human immunodeficiency virus 1 (HIV-1) Rev protein; rev; enhances nuclear export of unspliced and incompletely spliced viral mRNAs
   1720..1743    +  promoter       SV40 promoter (fragment): SV40 early promoter
   1744..1815    +  promoter       SV40 promoter (fragment): SV40 enhancer and early promoter
   1839..1974    +  rep_origin     SV40 ori: SV40 origin of replication
   2020..2616    +  CDS            PuroR (fragment): puromycin N-acetyltransferase; pac from Streptomyces; confers resistance to puromycin
   2665..2782    +  misc_feature   cPPT/CTS: central polypurine tract and central termination sequence of HIV-1
   2847..2913    +  CDS            small t antigen (fragment): SV40 (simian virus 40) small t antigen
   2920..4098    +  promoter       EF-1α promoter: strong constitutive promoter for human elongation factor EF-1α
   4115..4992    +  CDS            p53 (fragment): human tumor suppressor protein that is often mutated in cancers; Homo sapiens TP53; responds to cellular stresses to regulate the expression of target genes
   5051..5104    +  promoter       U6 promoter (fragment): RNA polymerase III promoter for human U6 snRNA
   5146..5734    +  misc_feature   WPRE: woodchuck hepatitis virus posttranscriptional regulatory element
   5785..5804    +  misc_feature   cPPT/CTS (fragment): central polypurine tract and central termination sequence of HIV-1
   5806..6039    +  LTR            3' LTR (ΔU3): self-inactivating 3' long terminal repeat (LTR) from HIV-1
   6117..6238    +  polyA_signal   SV40 poly(A) signal: SV40 polyadenylation signal
   6278..6413    +  rep_origin     SV40 ori: SV40 origin of replication
   6434..6452    -  promoter       T7 promoter: promoter for bacteriophage T7 RNA polymerase
   6460..6615    +  CDS            lacZα (fragment): LacZα fragment of β-galactosidase; lacZ fragment
   6620..7048    +  rep_origin     f1 ori (sequence partly withheld): f1 bacteriophage origin of replication; arrow indicates direction of (+) strand synthesis
   7101..7205    +  promoter       AmpR promoter: bla
   7206..8066    +  CDS            AmpR: β-lactamase; bla; confers resistance to ampicillin, carbenicillin, and related antibiotics
   8237..8825    +  rep_origin     ori: high-copy-number ColE1/pMB1/pBR322/pUC origin of replication
   9008..9100    +  CDS            lacI (fragment): lac repressor; lacI; The lac repressor binds to the lac operator to inhibit transcription in E. coli. This inhibition can be relieved by adding lactose or isopropyl-β-D-thiogalactopyranoside (IPTG).
   9113..9134    +  protein_bind   CAP binding site: CAP binding activates transcription in the presence of cAMP. E. coli catabolite activator protein
   9149..9179    +  promoter       lac promoter: promoter for the E. coli lac operon
   9187..9203    +  protein_bind   lac operator: The lac repressor binds to the lac operator to inhibit transcription in E. coli. This inhibition can be relieved by adding lactose or isopropyl-β-D-thiogalactopyranoside (IPTG). lac repressor encoded by lacI
   9248..9266    +  promoter       T3 promoter: promoter for bacteriophage T3 RNA polymerase
