[The description below was written by a language model from this plasmid's Addgene catalogue record and pLannotate feature annotations shown in this document.]
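Description:
TFORF1258 is a third-generation-style, self-inactivating lentiviral expression plasmid built on the pLX_TRC317 backbone. It belongs to a barcoded collection of transcription factor open reading frames designed for overexpression in mammalian cells. In bacteria it is maintained through a high-copy ColE1/pUC-type origin and an ampicillin resistance gene (β-lactamase with its own promoter). An f1 origin and remnants of a lac/lacZα cloning region flanked by T7 and T3 promoters are also present in the backbone. The depositor notes that the plasmid can recombine, which is a common issue with LTR-containing vectors.

The viral genome is transcribed from an RSV promoter fused to a truncated HIV-1 5' LTR. This is followed by the Ψ packaging signal with a gag fragment, the Rev response element for Rev-dependent nuclear export, and a cPPT/CTS element. It ends in a ΔU3 3' LTR, which inactivates LTR promoter activity after integration, and an SV40 polyadenylation signal lies downstream. Within the proviral region, an SV40 early promoter drives puromycin N-acetyltransferase for selection of transduced cells. A separate EF-1α promoter drives the insert, a synthesized human TP53 ORF corresponding to a specific transcript isoform. The record lists the insert at about 1 kb, and the annotation detects it as a partial match to canonical p53, consistent with a non-full-length isoform. A WPRE downstream enhances transcript stability and expression. The unique 24-bp barcode described in the catalogue entry is not annotated in the feature table, so its exact position cannot be stated. The barcode allows this transcription factor to be identified by sequencing in pooled overexpression screens, such as those for directed differentiation.
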