Addgene plasmid #142769: TFORF1258
Purpose: Lentiviral vector for overexpressing transcription factor ORFs with unique 24-bp barcodes. Barcodes facilitate identification of transcription factors in pooled screens.
Depositing lab: Feng Zhang. Depositing organization: Broad Institute. Publication: A transcription factor atlas of directed differentiation. Joung J, Ma S, Tay T, Geiger-Schuller KR, Kirchgatterer PC, Verdine VK, Guo B, Arias-Garcia MA, Allen WE, Singh A, Kuksenko O, Abudayyeh OO, Gootenberg JS, Fu Z, Macrae RK, Buenrostro JD, Regev A, Zhang F. Cell. 2023 Jan 5;186(1):209-229.e26. doi: 10.1016/j.cell.2022.11.026. PubMed 36608654.
Backbone
  Vector backbone: pLX_TRC317
  Backbone manufacturer: Broad Institute Genetic Perturbation Platform
  Backbone size w/o insert (bp): 8264
  Vector type: Mammalian Expression, Lentiviral
  Selectable markers: Puromycin
Growth in bacteria
  Bacterial resistance: Ampicillin, 100 μg/mL
  Growth temperature: 37°C
  Growth strain: NEB Stable
  Copy number: High Copy
Gene/Insert
  Gene/Insert name: TP53
  Species: H. sapiens (human)
  Insert size (bp): 1025
  Entrez Gene: TP53 (a.k.a. BCC7, BMFS5, LFS1, P53, TRP53)
  Promoter: EF1a
  Cloning method: Unknown
  Sequencing primers: 5′ GGGTGGAGACTGAAGTTAGGCCAG; 3′ CACATAGCGTAAAAGGAGCAACATAG
Terms and licenses: Academic/Nonprofit Terms; Industry Terms: Not Available to Industry
Depositor comments: NM_001276695,ENST00000610538 . The transcription factor ORF portion of this plasmid was synthesized by Genewiz. Please test multiple small colonies in case of plasmid recombination. To make this collection available in a timely manner, a portion of this collection was not fully sequenced by Addgene. If an Addgene verified full plasmid sequence is not available, please contact us prior to placing an order to request the full sequence.
How to cite: TFORF1258 was a gift from Feng Zhang (Addgene plasmid # 142769 ; http://n2t.net/addgene:142769 ; RRID:Addgene_142769)
