>Addgene plasmid #142769 | TFORF1258 | depositor partial sequence | sequence record 280445 | Insert
ACCGCCACCATGGATGATTTGATGCTGTCCCCGGACGATATTGAACAATGGTTCACTGAAGACCCAGGTC
CAGATGAAGCTCCCAGAATGCCAGAGGCTGCTCCCCCCGTGGCCCCTGCACCAGCAGCTCCTACACCGGC
GGCCCCTGCACCAGCCCCCTCCTGGCCCCTGTCATCTTCTGTCCCTTCCCAGAAAACCTACCAGGGCAGC
TACGGTTTCCGTCTGGGCTTCTTGCATTCTGGGACAGCCAAGTCTGTGACTTGCACGTACTCCCCTGCCC
TCAACAAGATGTTTTGCCAACTGGCCAAGACCTGCCCTGTGCAGCTGTGGGTTGATTCCACACCCCCGCC
CGGCACCCGCGTCCGCGCCATGGCCATCTACAAGCAGTCACAGCACATGACGGAGGTTGTGAGGCGCTGC
CCCCACCATGAGCGCTGCTCAGATAGCGATGGTCTGGCCCCTCCTCAGCATCTTATCCGAGTGGAAGGAA
ATTTGCGTGTGGAGTATTTGGATGACAGAAACACTTTTCGACATAGTGTGGTGGTGCCCTATGAGCCGCC
TGAGGTTGGCTCTGACTGTACCACCATCCACTACAACTACATGTGTAACAGTTCCTGCATGGGCGGCATG
AACCGGAGGCCCATCCTCACCATCATCACACTGGAAGACTCCAGTGGTAATCTACTGGGACGGAACAGCT
TTGAGGTGCGTGTTTGTGCCTGTCCTGGGAGAGACCGGCGCACAGAGGAAGAGAATCTCCGCAAGAAAGG
GGAGCCTCACCACGAGCTGCCCCCAGGGAGCACTAAGCGAGCACTGCCCAACAACACCAGCTCCTCTCCC
CAGCCAAAGAAGAAACCACTGGATGGAGAATATTTCACCCTTCAGATGCTACTTGACTTACGATGGTGTT
ACTTCCTGATAAACTCGTCGTAGTAATGAACTAGTCCGTAACTTGAAAGTATTTCGATTTCTTGGCTTTA
TATATCTTGTGGAAAGGACGATTATCCGGAGGAGGATGATCGCAA
