>Addgene plasmid #142769 | TFORF1258 | depositor partial sequence | sequence record 280446 | Barcode
TTATCCGGAGGAGGATGATCGCAA
